>Addgene plasmid #123880 | MTK7_013 | addgene full sequence | sequence record 249983 | Addgene NGS Result
TCATGACCAAAATCCCTTAACGTGAGTTTTCGTTCCACTGAGCGTCAGACCCCGTAGAAAAGATCAAAGG
ATCTTCTTGAGATCCTTTTTTTCTGCGCGTAATCTGCTGCTTGCAAACAAAAAAACCACCGCTACCAGCG
GTGGTTTGTTTGCCGGATCAAGAGCTACCAACTCTTTTTCCGAAGGTAACTGGCTTCAGCAGAGCGCAGA
TACCAAATACTGTTCTTCTAGTGTAGCCGTAGTTAGGCCACCACTTCAAGAACTCTGTAGCACCGCCTAC
ATACCTCGCTCTGCTAATCCTGTTACCAGTGGCTGCTGCCAGTGGCGATAAGTCGTGTCTTACCGGGTTG
GACTCAAGACGATAGTTACCGGATAAGGCGCAGCGGTCGGGCTGAACGGGGGGTTCGTGCACACAGCCCA
GCTTGGAGCGAACGACCTACACCGAACTGAGATACCTACAGCGTGAGCTATGAGAAAGCGCCACGCTTCC
CGAAGGGAGAAAGGCGGACAGGTATCCGGTAAGCGGCAGGGTCGGAACAGGAGAGCGCACGAGGGAGCTT
CCAGGGGGAAACGCCTGGTATCTTTATAGTCCTGTCGGGTTTCGCCACCTCTGACTTGAGCGTCGATTTT
TGTGATGCTCGTCAGGGGGGCGGAGCCTATGGAAAAACGCCAGCAACGCGGCCTTTTTACGGTTCCTGGC
CTTTTGCTGGCCTTTTGCTCACATGTTCTTTCCTGCGTTATCCCCTGATTCTGTGGATAACCGTAGTCGG
TCTCAGAGTGATTGGTGACAGAAAAGCCCCATCCTTAGGCCTCCTCCTTCCTAGTCTCCTGATATTGGGT
CTAACCCCCACCTCCTGTTAGGCAGATTCCTTATCTGGTGACACACCCCCATTTCCTGGAGCCATCTCTC
TCCTTGCCAGAACCTCTAAGGTTTGCTTACGATGGAGCCAGAGAGGATCCTGGGAGGGAGAGCTTGGCAG
GGGGTGGGAGGGAAGGGGGGGATGCGTGACCTGCCCGGTTCTCAGTGGCCACCCTGCGCTACCCTCTCCC
AGAACCTGAGCTGCTCTGACGCGGCCGTCTGGTGCGTTTCACTGATCCTGGTGCTGCAGCTTCCTTACAC
TTCCCAAGAGGAGAAGCAGTTTGGAAAAACAAAATCAGAATAAGTTGGTCCTGAGTTCTAACTTTGGCTC
TTCACCTTTCTAGTCCCCAATTTATATTGTTCCTCCGTGCGTCAGTTTTACCTGTGAGATAAGGCCAGTA
GCCAGCCCCGTCCTGGCAGGGCTGTGGTGAGGAGGGGGGTGTCCGTGTGGAAAACTCCCTTTGTGAGAAT
GGTGCGTCCTAGGTGTTCACCAGGTCGTGGCCGCCTCTACTCCCTTTCTCTTTCTCCATCCTTCTTTCCT
TAAAGAGTCCCCAGTGCTATCTGGGACATATTCCTCCGCCCAGAGCAGGGTCCCGCTTCCCTAAGGCCCT
GCTCTGGGCTTCTGGGTTTGAGTCCTTGGCAAGCCCAGGAGAGGCGCTCAGGCTTCCCTGTCCCCCTTCC
TCGTCCACCATCTCATGCCCCTGGCTCTCCTGCCCCTTCCCTACAGGGGTTCCTGGCTCTGCTCTACCTA
CTGCATTAAAAAAAAATTTTTTTTTTTCTAAGACAAGGTCTGACTCTGTCTCCCAGGCTGGAGTGCAGTG
GTGCAATCACGCTCATAGCCTCAACCTCCCGGGCTCCAGTGGGCCTCCCACCTCCGATGAGACCAGACCA
ATAAAAAACGCCCGGCGGCAACCGAGCGTTCTGAACAAATCCAGATGGAGTTCTGAGGTCATTACTGGAT
CTATCAACAGGAGTCCAAGCGAGCTCGATATCAAATTACGCCCCGCCCTGCCACTCATCGCAGTACTGTT
GTAATTCATTAAGCATTCTGCCGACATGGAAGCCATCACAAACGGCATGATGAACCTGAATCGCCAGCGG
CATCAGCACCTTGTCGCCTTGCGTATAATATTTGCCCATGGTGAAAACGGGGGCGAAGAAGTTGTCCATA
TTGGCCACGTTTAAATCAAAACTGGTGAAACTCACCCAGGGATTGGCTGAAACGAAAAACATATTCTCAA
TAAACCCTTTAGGGAAATAGGCCAGGTTTTCACCGTAACACGCCACATCTTGCGAATATATGTGTAGAAA
CTGCCGGAAATCGTCGTGGTATTCACTCCAGAGCGATGAAAACGTTTCAGTTTGCTCATGGAAAACGGTG
TAACAAGGGTGAACACTATCCCATATCACCAGCTCACCGTCTTTCATTGCCATACGAAATTCCGGATGAG
CATTCATCAGGCGGGCAAGAATGTGAATAAAGGCCGGATAAAACTTGTGCTTATTTTTCTTTACGGTCTT
TAAAAAGGCCGTAATATCCAGCTGAACGGTCTGGTTATAGGTACATTGAGCAACTGACTGAAATGCCTCA
AAATGTTCTTTACGATGCCATTGGGATATATCAACGGTGGTATATCCAGTGATTTTTTTCTCCATTTTAG
CTTCCTTAGCTCCTGAAAATCTCGATAACTCAAAAAATACGCCCGGTAGTGATCTTATTTCATTATGGTG
AAAGTTGGAACCTCTTACGTGCCCGATCAA
Features (pLannotate 1.2.2; 5 found; start..end, strand, type, name):
     77..665     +  rep_origin     ori: high-copy-number ColE1/pMB1/pBR322/pUC origin of replication
    780..1605    +  misc_feature   HA-R: right homology arm from the adeno-associated virus integration site (AAVS1) within intron 1 of the human PPP1R12C gene
   1751..1785    -  terminator     lambda t0 terminator: minimal transcription terminator from phage lambda (Scholtissek and Grosse, 1987)
   1859..2515    -  CDS            cat: CAT_ECOLX - Experimental evidence at protein level: Swiss-Prot protein existence level 1. This enzyme is an effector of chloramphenicol resistance in bacteria. From Escherichia coli. This protein is used as a marker in many commonly used cloning vectors, such as pACYC184.
   2516..2613    -  promoter       cat promoter: promoter of the E. coli cat gene encoding chloramphenicol acetyltransferase
