[The description below was written by a language model from this plasmid's Addgene catalogue record and pLannotate feature annotations shown in this document.]
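Description:
MTK7_013 is a small (about 2.6 kb) part-storage plasmid from the Mammalian Toolkit (MTK), a modular hierarchical cloning system for assembling genetic circuits for mammalian cells. It is built on the MTK0_027 part-entry backbone and, although catalogued as a mammalian expression vector, it carries no mammalian promoter, coding sequence or polyadenylation signal of its own. It serves as a bacterial carrier for a single reusable DNA part. Propagation in E. coli relies on a high-copy ColE1/pUC-type origin, and selection is by chloramphenicol through a cat (chloramphenicol acetyltransferase) gene driven by its native cat promoter and followed by a minimal lambda t0 terminator.

The payload is a homology arm from the human AAVS1 safe-harbour locus, which lies within intron 1 of PPP1R12C, stored as an MTK type 7 part. Type 7 parts are components of the destination backbone, such as locus homology arms, resistance cassettes, recognition sites and nuclear markers. When combined with a matching arm and the intervening transcription units, this part would flank an assembled cassette so that it can be integrated at AAVS1 by homology-directed repair.

The record is not fully consistent about the arm. The stated purpose calls it the 5' 500 bp arm and the depositor comments mention upstream arms, whereas the insert name (RA_hAAVS1) and the sequence annotation identify it as the right homology arm, and the annotated match spans roughly 830 bp rather than 500. The cloning sites are not recorded, and the feature table does not annotate the flanking restriction sites or overhangs used for assembly.
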