Addgene plasmid #123880: MTK7_013
Purpose: Encodes the 5' 500 bp hAAVS1 locus homology arm as a type 7 part to be used in the MTK system
Depositing lab: Hana El-Samad. Depositing organization: University of California, San Francisco (UCSF). Publication: A Toolkit for Rapid Modular Construction of Biological Circuits in Mammalian Cells. Fonseca JP, Bonny AR, Kumar GR, Ng AH, Town J, Wu QC, Aslankoohi E, Chen SY, Dods G, Harrigan P, Osimiri LC, Kistler AL, El-Samad H. ACS Synth Biol. 2019 Nov 15;8(11):2593-2606. doi: 10.1021/acssynbio.9b00322. Epub 2019 Nov 5. PubMed 31686495.
Backbone
  Vector backbone: MTK0_027
  Vector type: Mammalian Expression
Growth in bacteria
  Bacterial resistance: Chloramphenicol, 25 μg/mL
  Growth temperature: 37°C
  Growth strain: DH5alpha
  Copy number: Unknown
Gene/Insert
  Gene/Insert name: RA_hAAVS1
  Species: Synthetic
  Cloning method: Restriction Enzyme; 5′ cloning site unknown (unknown if destroyed); 3′ cloning site unknown (unknown if destroyed)
Terms and licenses: Academic/Nonprofit Terms; Industry Terms: Not Available to Industry
Depositor comments: Type 7 parts can be components of the destination backbone such as locus upstream homology arms, resistance cassette, recognition sites, and nuclear marker in the MTK Please visit https://www.biorxiv.org/content/10.1101/506188v2 for BioRxiv preprint
How to cite: MTK7_013 was a gift from Hana El-Samad (Addgene plasmid # 123880 ; http://n2t.net/addgene:123880 ; RRID:Addgene_123880)
